Addgene plasmid #83688: MSCV-6NBC-GFP-PGK-Puro-Barcode11
Purpose: individual 6N barcode to make barcoded cell line variants
Depositing lab: Monte Winslow. Depositing organization: Stanford University. Publication: An in vivo multiplexed small-molecule screening platform. Gruner BM, Schulze CJ, Yang D, Ogasawara D, Dix MM, Rogers ZN, Chuang CH, McFarland CD, Chiou SH, Brown JM, Cravatt BF, Bogyo M, Winslow MM. Nat Methods. 2016 Sep 12. doi: 10.1038/nmeth.3992. PubMed 27617390.
Backbone
  Vector backbone: MSCV
  Vector type: Retroviral
  Selectable markers: Puromycin
Growth in bacteria
  Bacterial resistance: Ampicillin, 100 μg/mL
  Growth temperature: 37°C
  Growth strain: DH5alpha
  Copy number: High Copy
Gene/Insert
  Gene/Insert name: Barcode11
  Species: Synthetic
  Cloning method: Restriction Enzyme; 5′ cloning site BglII (destroyed during cloning); 3′ cloning site EcoRI (not destroyed)
  Sequencing primers: 5′ CCCTTGAACCTCCTCGTTCGACC
Terms and licenses: Academic/Nonprofit Terms; Industry Terms: Not Available to Industry
How to cite: MSCV-6NBC-GFP-PGK-Puro-Barcode11 was a gift from Monte Winslow (Addgene plasmid # 83688 ; http://n2t.net/addgene:83688 ; RRID:Addgene_83688)
