[The description below was written by a language model from this plasmid's Addgene catalogue record and the feature table of its GenBank file.]
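Description:
MSCV-6NBC-GFP-PGK-Puro-Barcode11 is a 7,018 bp gammaretroviral transfer plasmid built on the murine stem cell virus (MSCV) backbone. It is one member of a series in which each plasmid carries a distinct, defined six-nucleotide synthetic barcode. In bacteria it is maintained through a high-copy ColE1/pUC-type origin and selected with ampicillin via the bla gene. Remnants of a lac promoter/operator region in the plasmid backbone play no evident role in its function.

The proviral portion is flanked by 5′ and 3′ long terminal repeats from murine embryonic stem cell virus. It also contains the Psi packaging signal and a truncated MMLV gag fragment lacking its start codon, which together promote efficient encapsidation of the genomic RNA when viral proteins are supplied in trans by packaging cells. Downstream lies an EGFP coding sequence with no annotated internal promoter, so it is presumably expressed from the 5′ LTR. It is followed by a mouse PGK promoter driving puromycin N-acetyltransferase.

The barcode itself is not annotated in the feature table. The catalogue states it was inserted between a BglII site (destroyed) and an EcoRI site (retained), and the short gap between gag and EGFP is a plausible location, but the record does not confirm this.

After transduction and integration, cells are fluorescent, puromycin-selectable and permanently marked by a heritable DNA tag. The stated purpose is to make barcoded cell line variants. The associated publication describes an in vivo multiplexed small-molecule screening platform, which suggests that differently barcoded populations are pooled and later distinguished by reading out the barcodes.
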