LOCUS       Exported 7018 bp ds-DNA circular SYN 13-MAY-2021
DEFINITION  individual 6N barcode to make barcoded cell line variants.
ACCESSION   .
VERSION     .
KEYWORDS    MSCV-6NBC-GFP-PGK-Puro-Barcode11
SOURCE      synthetic DNA construct
  ORGANISM  synthetic DNA construct
REFERENCE   1 (bases 1 to 7018)
  AUTHORS   Gruner BM, Schulze CJ, Yang D, Ogasawara D, Dix MM, Rogers ZN,
            Chuang CH, McFarland CD, Chiou SH, Brown JM, Cravatt BF, Bogyo M,
            Winslow MM
  TITLE     An in vivo multiplexed small-molecule screening platform.
  JOURNAL   Nat Methods. 2016 Sep 12. doi: 10.1038/nmeth.3992.
  PUBMED    27617390
REFERENCE   2 (bases 1 to 7018)
  AUTHORS   .
  TITLE     Direct Submission
  JOURNAL   Exported May 13, 2021 from SnapGene Server 1.1.58
            http://www.snapgene.com
FEATURES             Location/Qualifiers
     source          1..7018
                     /organism="synthetic DNA construct"
                     /mol_type="other DNA"
     misc_feature    579..920
                     /label=MESV Psi
                     /note="packaging signal of murine embryonic stem cell
                     virus"
     CDS             987..1403
                     /label=gag (truncated)
                     /note="truncated Moloney murine leukemia virus (MMLV) gag
                     gene lacking the start codon"
     primer_bind     1333..1355
                     /label=pLXSN 5'
                     /note="Murine stem cell virus, forward primer. Also called
                     MSCV"
     primer_bind     1371..1387
                     /label=pBABE 5'
                     /note="Psi packaging signal, forward primer for pBABE
                     vectors"
     CDS             1427..2143
                     /codon_start=1
                     /product="enhanced GFP"
                     /label=EGFP
                     /translation="MVSKGEELFTGVVPILVELDGDVNGHKFSVSGEGEGDATYGKLTL
                     KFICTTGKLPVPWPTLVTTLTYGVQCFSRYPDHMKQHDFFKSAMPEGYVQERTIFFKDD
                     GNYKTRAEVKFEGDTLVNRIELKGIDFKEDGNILGHKLEYNYNSHNVYIMADKQKNGIK
                     VNFKIRHNIEDGSVQLADHYQQNTPIGDGPVLLPDNHYLSTQSALSKDPNEKRDHMVLL
                     EFVTAAGITLGMDELYK"
     primer_bind     complement(1472..1493)
                     /label=EGFP-N
                     /note="EGFP, reverse primer"
     primer_bind     complement(1733..1752)
                     /label=EXFP-R
                     /note="For distinguishing EGFP variants, reverse primer"
     primer_bind     2080..2101
                     /label=EGFP-C
                     /note="EGFP, forward primer"
     promoter        2161..2660
                     /label=PGK promoter
                     /note="mouse phosphoglycerate kinase 1 promoter"
     primer_bind     complement(2196..2219)
                     /label=MSCV-rev
                     /note="Murine stem cell virus, reverse primer"
     primer_bind     2593..2612
                     /label=mPGK-F
                     /note="Mouse PGK promoter, forward primer"
     CDS             2681..3280
                     /codon_start=1
                     /gene="pac from Streptomyces alboniger"
                     /product="puromycin N-acetyltransferase"
                     /label=PuroR
                     /note="confers resistance to puromycin"
                     /translation="MTEYKPTVRLATRDDVPRAVRTLAAAFADYPATRHTVDPDRHIER
                     VTELQELFLTRVGLDIGKVWVADDGAAVAVWTTPESVEAGAVFAEIGPRMAELSGSRLA
                     AQQQMEGLLAPHRPKEPAWFLATVGVSPDHQGKGLGSAVVLPGVEAAERAGVPAFLETS
                     APRNLPFYERLGFTVTADVEVPEGPRTWCMTRKPGA"
     primer_bind     complement(2681..2700)
                     /label=Puro-R
                     /note="Puromycin resistance gene, reverse primer. Also
                     called puro-variant-R"
     primer_bind     3177..3197
                     /label=Puro-F
                     /note="Puromycin resistance gene, forward primer"
     LTR             3380..3894
                     /label=3' LTR
                     /note="3' long terminal repeat from murine embryonic stem
                     cell virus"
     primer_bind     complement(4063..4079)
                     /label=M13 rev
                     /note="common sequencing primer, one of multiple similar
                     variants"
     primer_bind     complement(4063..4079)
                     /label=M13 Reverse
                     /note="In lacZ gene. Also called M13-rev"
     primer_bind     complement(4076..4098)
                     /label=M13/pUC Reverse
                     /note="In lacZ gene"
     protein_bind    4087..4103
                     /label=lac operator
                     /bound_moiety="lac repressor encoded by lacI"
                     /note="The lac repressor binds to the lac operator to
                     inhibit transcription in E. coli. This inhibition can be
                     relieved by adding lactose or
                     isopropyl-beta-D-thiogalactopyranoside (IPTG)."
     promoter        complement(4111..4141)
                     /label=lac promoter
                     /note="promoter for the E. coli lac operon"
     protein_bind    4156..4177
                     /label=CAP binding site
                     /bound_moiety="E. coli catabolite activator protein"
                     /note="CAP binding activates transcription in the presence
                     of cAMP."
     primer_bind     complement(4294..4311)
                     /label=L4440
                     /note="L4440 vector, forward primer"
     rep_origin      complement(4465..5053)
                     /direction=LEFT
                     /label=ori
                     /note="high-copy-number ColE1/pMB1/pBR322/pUC origin of
                     replication"
     primer_bind     complement(4545..4564)
                     /label=pBR322ori-F
                     /note="pBR322 origin, forward primer"
     CDS             complement(5224..6084)
                     /codon_start=1
                     /gene="bla"
                     /product="beta-lactamase"
                     /label=AmpR
                     /note="confers resistance to ampicillin, carbenicillin, and
                     related antibiotics"
                     /translation="MSIQHFRVALIPFFAAFCLPVFAHPETLVKVKDAEDQLGARVGYI
                     ELDLNSGKILESFRPEERFPMMSTFKVLLCGAVLSRIDAGQEQLGRRIHYSQNDLVEYS
                     PVTEKHLTDGMTVRELCSAAITMSDNTAANLLLTTIGGPKELTAFLHNMGDHVTRLDRW
                     EPELNEAIPNDERDTTMPVAMATTLRKLLTGELLTLASRQQLIDWMEADKVAGPLLRSA
                     LPAGWFIADKSGAGERGSRGIIAALGPDGKPSRIVVIYTTGSQATMDERNRQIAEIGAS
                     LIKHW"
     primer_bind     5847..5866
                     /label=Amp-R
                     /note="Ampicillin resistance gene, reverse primer"
     promoter        complement(6085..6189)
                     /gene="bla"
                     /label=AmpR promoter
     primer_bind     6257..6275
                     /label=pBRforEco
                     /note="pBR322 vectors, upsteam of EcoRI site, forward
                     primer"
     primer_bind     complement(6313..6335)
                     /label=pGEX 3'
                     /note="pGEX vectors, reverse primer"
     primer_bind     6435..6454
                     /label=pRS-marker
                     /note="pRS vectors, use to sequence yeast selectable
                     marker"
     primer_bind     6648..6670
                     /label=M13/pUC Forward
                     /note="In lacZ gene"
     primer_bind     6798..6817
                     /label=pBRrevBam
                     /note="pBR322 vectors, tet region, downstream of BamHI,
                     reverse primer"
     LTR             7017..515
                     /label=5' LTR
                     /note="5' long terminal repeat from murine embryonic stem
                     cell virus"
ORIGIN
        1 tgaaagaccc cacctgtagg tttggcaagc tagcttaagt aacgccattt tgcaaggcat
       61 ggaaaataca taactgagaa tagagaagtt cagatcaagg ttaggaacag agagacagca
      121 gaatatgggc caaacaggat atctgtggta agcagttcct gccccggctc agggccaaga
      181 acagatggtc cccagatgcg gtcccgccct cagcagtttc tagagaacca tcagatgttt
      241 ccagggtgcc ccaaggacct gaaatgaccc tgtgccttat ttgaactaac caatcagttc
      301 gcttctcgct tctgttcgcg cgcttctgct ccccgagctc aataaaagag cccacaaccc
      361 ctcactcggc gcgccagtcc tccgatagac tgcgtcgccc gggtacccgt attcccaata
      421 aagcctcttg ctgtttgcat ccgaatcgtg gactcgctga tccttgggag ggtctcctca
      481 gattgattga ctgcccacct cgggggtctt tcatttggag gttccaccga gatttggaga
      541 cccctgccca gggaccaccg acccccccgc cgggaggtaa gctggccagc ggtcgtttcg
      601 tgtctgtctc tgtctttgtg cgtgtttgtg ccggcatcta atgtttgcgc ctgcgtctgt
      661 actagttagc taactagctc tgtatctggc ggacccgtgg tggaactgac gagttctgaa
      721 cacccggccg caaccctggg agacgtccca gggactttgg gggccgtttt tgtggcccga
      781 cctgaggaag ggagtcgatg tggaatccga ccccgtcagg atatgtggtt ctggtaggag
      841 acgagaacct aaaacagttc ccgcctccgt ctgaattttt gctttcggtt tggaaccgaa
      901 gccgcgcgtc ttgtctgctg cagcgctgca gcatcgttct gtgttgtctc tgtctgactg
      961 tgtttctgta tttgtctgaa aattagggcc agactgttac cactccctta agtttgacct
     1021 taggtcactg gaaagatgtc gagcggatcg ctcacaacca gtcggtagat gtcaagaaga
     1081 gacgttgggt taccttctgc tctgcagaat ggccaacctt taacgtcgga tggccgcgag
     1141 acggcacctt taaccgagac ctcatcaccc aggttaagat caaggtcttt tcacctggcc
     1201 cgcatggaca cccagaccag gtcccctaca tcgtgacctg ggaagccttg gcttttgacc
     1261 cccctccctg ggtcaagccc tttgtacacc ctaagcctcc gcctcctctt cctccatccg
     1321 ccccgtctct cccccttgaa cctcctcgtt cgaccccgcc tcgatcctcc ctttatccag
     1381 ccctcactcc ttctctaggc gccggaatta gatcctgggc cccaccatgg tgagcaaggg
     1441 cgaggagctg ttcaccgggg tggtgcccat cctggtcgag ctggacggcg acgtaaacgg
     1501 ccacaagttc agcgtgtccg gcgagggcga gggcgatgcc acctacggca agctgaccct
     1561 gaagttcatc tgcaccaccg gcaagctgcc cgtgccctgg cccaccctcg tgaccaccct
     1621 gacctacggc gtgcagtgct tcagccgcta ccccgaccac atgaagcagc acgacttctt
     1681 caagtccgcc atgcccgaag gctacgtcca ggagcgcacc atcttcttca aggacgacgg
     1741 caactacaag acccgcgccg aggtgaagtt cgagggcgac accctggtga accgcatcga
     1801 gctgaagggc atcgacttca aggaggacgg caacatcctg gggcacaagc tggagtacaa
     1861 ctacaacagc cacaacgtct atatcatggc cgacaagcag aagaacggca tcaaggtgaa
     1921 cttcaagatc cgccacaaca tcgaggacgg cagcgtgcag ctcgccgacc actaccagca
     1981 gaacaccccc atcggcgacg gccccgtgct gctgcccgac aaccactacc tgagcaccca
     2041 gtccgccctg agcaaagacc ccaacgagaa gcgcgatcac atggtcctgc tggagttcgt
     2101 gaccgccgcc gggatcactc tcggcatgga cgagctgtac aagtagcgga gaattctacc
     2161 gggtagggga ggcgcttttc ccaaggcagt ctggagcatg cgctttagca gccccgctgg
     2221 gcacttggcg ctacacaagt ggcctctggc ctcgcacaca ttccacatcc accggtaggc
     2281 gccaaccggc tccgttcttt ggtggcccct tcgcgccacc ttctactcct cccctagtca
     2341 ggaagttccc ccccgccccg cagctcgcgt cgtgcaggac gtgacaaatg gaagtagcac
     2401 gtctcactag tctcgtgcag atggacagca ccgctgagca atggaagcgg gtaggccttt
     2461 ggggcagcgg ccaatagcag ctttgctcct tcgctttctg ggctcagagg ctgggaaggg
     2521 gtgggtccgg gggcgggctc aggggcgggc tcaggggcgg ggcgggcgcc cgaaggtcct
     2581 ccggaggccc ggcattctgc acgcttcaaa agcgcacgtc tgccgcgctg ttctcctctt
     2641 cctcatctcc gggcctttcg acctgcagcc caagcttacc atgaccgagt acaagcccac
     2701 ggtgcgcctc gccacccgcg acgacgtccc cagggccgta cgcaccctcg ccgccgcgtt
     2761 cgccgactac cccgccacgc gccacaccgt cgatccggac cgccacatcg agcgggtcac
     2821 cgagctgcaa gaactcttcc tcacgcgcgt cgggctcgac atcggcaagg tgtgggtcgc
     2881 ggacgacggc gccgcggtgg cggtctggac cacgccggag agcgtcgaag cgggggcggt
     2941 gttcgccgag atcggcccgc gcatggccga gttgagcggt tcccggctgg ccgcgcagca
     3001 acagatggaa ggcctcctgg cgccgcaccg gcccaaggag cccgcgtggt tcctggccac
     3061 cgtcggcgtc tcgcccgacc accagggcaa gggtctgggc agcgccgtcg tgctccccgg
     3121 agtggaggcg gccgagcgcg ccggggtgcc cgccttcctg gagacctccg cgccccgcaa
     3181 cctccccttc tacgagcggc tcggcttcac cgtcaccgcc gacgtcgagg tgcccgaagg
     3241 accgcgcacc tggtgcatga cccgcaagcc cggtgcctga cgcccgcccc acgacccgca
     3301 gcgcccgacc gaaaggagcg cacgacccca tgcatcgata aaataaaaga ttttatttag
     3361 tctccagaaa aaggggggaa tgaaagaccc cacctgtagg tttggcaagc tagcttaagt
     3421 aacgccattt tgcaaggcat ggaaaataca taactgagaa tagagaagtt cagatcaagg
     3481 ttaggaacag agagacagca gaatatgggc caaacaggat atctgtggta agcagttcct
     3541 gccccggctc agggccaaga acagatggtc cccagatgcg gtcccgccct cagcagtttc
     3601 tagagaacca tcagatgttt ccagggtgcc ccaaggacct gaaatgaccc tgtgccttat
     3661 ttgaactaac caatcagttc gcttctcgct tctgttcgcg cgcttctgct ccccgagctc
     3721 aataaaagag cccacaaccc ctcactcggc gcgccagtcc tccgatagac tgcgtcgccc
     3781 gggtacccgt gtatccaata aaccctcttg cagttgcatc cgacttgtgg tctcgctgtt
     3841 ccttgggagg gtctcctctg agtgattgac tacccgtcag cgggggtctt tcatgggtaa
     3901 cagtttcttg aagttggaga acaacattct gagggtagga gtcgaatatt aagtaatcct
     3961 gactcaatta gccactgttt tgaatccaca tactccaata ctcctgaaat agttcattat
     4021 ggacagcgca gaagagctgg ggagaattaa ttcgtaatca tggtcatagc tgtttcctgt
     4081 gtgaaattgt tatccgctca caattccaca caacatacga gccggaagca taaagtgtaa
     4141 agcctggggt gcctaatgag tgagctaact cacattaatt gcgttgcgct cactgcccgc
     4201 tttccagtcg ggaaacctgt cgtgccagct gcattaatga atcggccaac gcgcggggag
     4261 aggcggtttg cgtattgggc gctcttccgc ttcctcgctc actgactcgc tgcgctcggt
     4321 cgttcggctg cggcgagcgg tatcagctca ctcaaaggcg gtaatacggt tatccacaga
     4381 atcaggggat aacgcaggaa agaacatgtg agcaaaaggc cagcaaaagg ccaggaaccg
     4441 taaaaaggcc gcgttgctgg cgtttttcca taggctccgc ccccctgacg agcatcacaa
     4501 aaatcgacgc tcaagtcaga ggtggcgaaa cccgacagga ctataaagat accaggcgtt
     4561 tccccctgga agctccctcg tgcgctctcc tgttccgacc ctgccgctta ccggatacct
     4621 gtccgccttt ctcccttcgg gaagcgtggc gctttctcat agctcacgct gtaggtatct
     4681 cagttcggtg taggtcgttc gctccaagct gggctgtgtg cacgaacccc ccgttcagcc
     4741 cgaccgctgc gccttatccg gtaactatcg tcttgagtcc aacccggtaa gacacgactt
     4801 atcgccactg gcagcagcca ctggtaacag gattagcaga gcgaggtatg taggcggtgc
     4861 tacagagttc ttgaagtggt ggcctaacta cggctacact agaaggacag tatttggtat
     4921 ctgcgctctg ctgaagccag ttaccttcgg aaaaagagtt ggtagctctt gatccggcaa
     4981 acaaaccacc gctggtagcg gtggtttttt tgtttgcaag cagcagatta cgcgcagaaa
     5041 aaaaggatct caagaagatc ctttgatctt ttctacgggg tctgacgctc agtggaacga
     5101 aaactcacgt taagggattt tggtcatgag attatcaaaa aggatcttca cctagatcct
     5161 tttaaattaa aaatgaagtt ttaaatcaat ctaaagtata tatgagtaaa cttggtctga
     5221 cagttaccaa tgcttaatca gtgaggcacc tatctcagcg atctgtctat ttcgttcatc
     5281 catagttgcc tgactccccg tcgtgtagat aactacgata cgggagggct taccatctgg
     5341 ccccagtgct gcaatgatac cgcgagaccc acgctcaccg gctccagatt tatcagcaat
     5401 aaaccagcca gccggaaggg ccgagcgcag aagtggtcct gcaactttat ccgcctccat
     5461 ccagtctatt aattgttgcc gggaagctag agtaagtagt tcgccagtta atagtttgcg
     5521 caacgttgtt gccattgcta caggcatcgt ggtgtcacgc tcgtcgtttg gtatggcttc
     5581 attcagctcc ggttcccaac gatcaaggcg agttacatga tcccccatgt tgtgcaaaaa
     5641 agcggttagc tccttcggtc ctccgatcgt tgtcagaagt aagttggccg cagtgttatc
     5701 actcatggtt atggcagcac tgcataattc tcttactgtc atgccatccg taagatgctt
     5761 ttctgtgact ggtgagtact caaccaagtc attctgagaa tagtgtatgc ggcgaccgag
     5821 ttgctcttgc ccggcgtcaa tacgggataa taccgcgcca catagcagaa ctttaaaagt
     5881 gctcatcatt ggaaaacgtt cttcggggcg aaaactctca aggatcttac cgctgttgag
     5941 atccagttcg atgtaaccca ctcgtgcacc caactgatct tcagcatctt ttactttcac
     6001 cagcgtttct gggtgagcaa aaacaggaag gcaaaatgcc gcaaaaaagg gaataagggc
     6061 gacacggaaa tgttgaatac tcatactctt cctttttcaa tattattgaa gcatttatca
     6121 gggttattgt ctcatgagcg gatacatatt tgaatgtatt tagaaaaata aacaaatagg
     6181 ggttccgcgc acatttcccc gaaaagtgcc acctgacgtc taagaaacca ttattatcat
     6241 gacattaacc tataaaaata ggcgtatcac gaggcccttt cgtctcgcgc gtttcggtga
     6301 tgacggtgaa aacctctgac acatgcagct cccggagacg gtcacagctt gtctgtaagc
     6361 ggatgccggg agcagacaag cccgtcaggg cgcgtcagcg ggtgttggcg ggtgtcgggg
     6421 ctggcttaac tatgcggcat cagagcagat tgtactgaga gtgcaccata tgcggtgtga
     6481 aataccgcac agatgcgtaa ggagaaaata ccgcatcagg cgccattcgc cattcaggct
     6541 gcgcaactgt tgggaagggc gatcggtgcg ggcctcttcg ctattacgcc agctggcgaa
     6601 agggggatgt gctgcaaggc gattaagttg ggtaacgcca gggttttccc agtcacgacg
     6661 ttgtaaaacg acggcgcaag gaatggtgca tgcaaggaga tggcgcccaa cagtcccccg
     6721 gccacggggc ctgccaccat acccacgccg aaacaagcgc tcatgagccc gaagtggcga
     6781 gcccgatctt ccccatcggt gatgtcggcg atataggcgc cagcaaccgc acctgtggcg
     6841 ccggtgatgc cggccacgat gcgtccggcg tagaggcgat tagtccaatt tgttaaagac
     6901 aggatatcag tggtccaggc tctagttttg actcaacaat atcaccagct gaagcctata
     6961 gagtacgagc catagataaa ataaaagatt ttatttagtc tccagaaaaa ggggggaa
//
