>Addgene plasmid #83688 | MSCV-6NBC-GFP-PGK-Puro-Barcode11 | addgene partial sequence | sequence record 165143 | pLXSN5 5'-CCCTTGAACCTCCTCGTTCGACC-3'
CAGCCCTCACTCCTTCTCTAGGCGCCGGAATTAGATCCTGGGCCCCACCATGGTGAGCAAGGGCGAGGAG
CTGTTCACCGGGGTGGTGCCCATCCTGGTCGAGCTGGACGGCGACGTAAACGGCCACAAGTTCAGCGTGT
CCGGCGAGGGCGAGGGCGATGCCACCTACGGCAAGCTGACCCTGAAGTTCATCTGCACCACCGGCAAGCT
GCCCGTGCCCTGGCCCACCCTCGTGACCACCCTGACCTACGGCGTGCAGTGCTTCAGCCGCTACCCCGAC
CACATGAAGCAGCACGACTTCTTCAAGTCCGCCATGCCCGAAGGCTACGTCCAGGAGCGCACCATCTTCT
TCAAGGACGACGGCAACTACAAGACCCGCGCCGAGGTGAAGTTCGAGGGCGACACCCTGGTGAACCGCAT
CGAGCTGAAGGGCATCGACTTCAAGGAGGACGGCAACATCCTGGGGCACAAGCTGGAGTACAACTACAAC
AGCCACAACGTCTATATCATGGCCGACAAGCAGAAGAACGGCATCAAGGTGAACTTCAAGATCCGCCACA
ACATCGAGGACGGCAGCGTGCAGCTCGCCGACCACTACCAGCAGAACACCCCCATCGGCGACGGCCCCGT
GCTGCTGCCCGACAACCACTACCTGAGCACCCAGTCCGCCCTGAGCAAAGACCCCAACGAGAAGCGCGAT
CACATGGTCCTGCTGGAGTTCGTGACCGCCGCCGGGATCACTCTCGGCATGGACGAGCTGTACAAGTAGC
GGAGAATTCTACCGGGTAGGGGAGGCGCTTTTCCCAAGGCAGTCTGGAGCATGCGCTT
